Addgene plasmid #103058: pNB23
Purpose: medium copy plasmid (pBR322 backbone) expressing the unstable GFP variant GFP-OVA under control of the hydrogen peroxide-inducible promoter katGp
Depositing lab: Dirk Bumann. Depositing organization: University of Basel. Publication: Disparate impact of oxidative host defenses determines the fate of Salmonella during systemic infection in mice. Burton NA, Schurmann N, Casse O, Steeb AK, Claudi B, Zankl J, Schmidt A, Bumann D. Cell Host Microbe. 2014 Jan 15;15(1):72-83. doi: 10.1016/j.chom.2013.12.006. PubMed 24439899.
Backbone
  Vector backbone: pBR322
  Vector type: Bacterial Expression
Growth in bacteria
  Bacterial resistance: Ampicillin, 100 μg/mL
  Growth temperature: 37°C
  Growth strain: DH5alpha
  Copy number: High Copy
Gene/Insert
  Gene/Insert name: GFP-OVA
  Promoter: hydrogen peroxide-inducible promoter katGp
  Cloning method: Restriction Enzyme; 5′ cloning site BamH1 (unknown if destroyed); 3′ cloning site EcoR I (unknown if destroyed)
  Sequencing primers: 5′ pBR322ori-F GGGAAACGCCTGGTATCTTT
Terms and licenses: Academic/Nonprofit Terms; Industry Terms: Not Available to Industry
Depositor comments: A short ovalbumin epitope (amino acids 319–343) was fused to GFP (pGFP_OVA) to follow the immune response to the expressed antigen. (Bumann, 2001).
How to cite: pNB23 was a gift from Dirk Bumann (Addgene plasmid # 103058 ; http://n2t.net/addgene:103058 ; RRID:Addgene_103058)
