[The description below was written by a language model from this plasmid's Addgene catalogue record and pLannotate feature annotations shown in this document.]
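Description:
pNB23 is a bacterial expression plasmid built on the pBR322 backbone that serves as a transcriptional reporter for hydrogen peroxide exposure. It replicates from the ColE1/pMB1-type origin and retains the pBR322 rop gene and bom (basis of mobility) region. The presence of rop, which restrains copy number, fits the depositor's description of a medium-copy plasmid, although the catalogue copy-number field lists it as high copy. Selection is by ampicillin through the bla β-lactamase gene and its own promoter. Only a fragment of the tetracycline resistance gene remains, so that marker should not be assumed functional.

The payload is GFP-OVA, annotated in the 5,429 nt sequence as a GFPmut2 coding region (spanning the numbering origin) followed directly by a short fragment of chicken ovalbumin. According to the depositor, this corresponds to ovalbumin residues 319–343, an epitope originally fused to GFP to track immune responses to the expressed antigen. The record describes the fusion as an unstable GFP variant, so fluorescence should reflect recent rather than accumulated promoter activity. Expression is driven by the hydrogen peroxide-inducible katG promoter. This promoter is not annotated as a feature, but the region upstream of GFP includes a short fragment matching E. coli metF, consistent with a cloned chromosomal promoter segment. Downstream, a 5S rRNA segment and the rrnB T1 and T2 terminators end transcription before the bla cassette. The associated work concerns oxidative host defenses against Salmonella during systemic mouse infection, where such a reporter indicates which bacteria are experiencing peroxide stress.
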