Features (pLannotate 1.2.2; 13 found; start..end, strand, type, name):
    144..218     +  CDS            SERPINB14 (fragment): OVAL_CHICK - Experimental evidence at protein level: Swiss-Prot protein existence level 1. Non-inhibitory serpin. Storage protein of egg white. From Gallus gallus (Chicken).
    319..434     +  ncRNA          5S rRNA: Accession: RF00001 - 5S ribosomal RNA
    438..524     +  terminator     rrnB T1 terminator: Escherichia coli rrnB; transcription terminator T1 from the E. coli rrnB gene
    616..643     +  terminator     rrnB T2 terminator: transcription terminator T2 from the E. coli rrnB gene
    662..753     +  promoter       AmpR promoter: bla
    754..1614    +  CDS            AmpR: β-lactamase; bla; confers resistance to ampicillin, carbenicillin, and related antibiotics
   1785..2373    +  rep_origin     ori: high-copy-number ColE1/pMB1/pBR322/pUC origin of replication
   2559..2699    -  misc_feature   bom: basis of mobility region from pBR322
   2801..2992    -  CDS            rop: Rop protein, which maintains plasmids at low copy number; rop
   3009..3389    +  CDS            YPB1_ECOLX: Protein predicted: Swiss-Prot protein existence level 4. From Escherichia coli.
   3631..4527    -  CDS            TcR (fragment): tetracycline efflux protein; tet; confers resistance to tetracycline
   4524..4604    +  CDS            metF (fragment): METF_ECOLI - Experimental evidence at protein level: Swiss-Prot protein existence level 1. Methylenetetrahydrofolate reductase required to generate the methyl groups necessary for methionine synthetase to convert homocysteine to methionine. From Escherichia coli (strain K12).
   4859..143     +  CDS            GFPmut2 (across the origin): GFPmut2 is a basic (constitutively fluorescent) green fluorescent protein published in 1996, derived from Aequorea victoria. It is reported to be a very rapidly-maturing weak dimer.
>Addgene plasmid #103058 | pNB23 | addgene full sequence | sequence record 199054 | Addgene NGS Result
GCCCTGTCCTTTTACCAGACAACCATTACCTGTCCACACAATCTGCCCTTTCGAAAGATCCCAACGAAAA
GAGAGACCACATGGTCCTTCTTGAGTTTGTAACAGCTGCTGGGATTACACATGGCATGGATGAACTATAC
AAAGAATCTCTGAAAATCTCTCAGGCTGTTCACGCTGCTCACGCTGAAATCAACGAAGCTGGTCGTGAAG
TAGTAGGTTAACTGCAGCCAAGCTTGGCTGTTTTGGCGGATGAGAGAAGATTTTCAGCCTGATACAGATT
AAATCAGAACGCAGAAGCGGTCTGATAAAACAGAATTTGCCTGGCGGCAGTAGCGCGGTGGTCCCACCTG
ACCCCATGCCGAACTCAGAAGTGAAACGCCGTAGCGCCGATGGTAGTGTGGGGTCTCCCCATGCGAGAGT
AGGGAACTGCCAGGCATCAAATAAAACGAAAGGCTCAGTCGAAAGACTGGGCCTTTCGTTTTATCTGTTG
TTTGTCGGTGAACGCTCTCCTGAGTAGGACAAATCCGCCGGGAGCGGATTTGAACGTTGCGAAGCAACGG
CCCGGAGGGTGGCGGGCAGGACGCCCGCCATAAACTGCCAGGCATCAAATTAAGCAGAAGGCCATCCTGA
CGGATGGCCTTTTTGCGTTTCTACAAACTCTTTTGTTTATTTTTCTAAATACATTCAAATATGTATCCGC
TCATGAGACAATAACCCTGATAAATGCTTCAATAATATTGAAAAAGGAAGAGTATGAGTATTCAACATTT
CCGTGTCGCCCTTATTCCCTTTTTTGCGGCATTTTGCCTTCCTGTTTTTGCTCACCCAGAAACGCTGGTG
AAAGTAAAAGATGCTGAAGATCAGTTGGGTGCACGAGTGGGTTACATCGAACTGGATCTCAACAGCGGTA
AGATCCTTGAGAGTTTTCGCCCCGAAGAACGTTTTCCAATGATGAGCACTTTTAAAGTTCTGCTATGTGG
CGCGGTATTATCCCGTGTTGACGCCGGGCAAGAGCAACTCGGTCGCCGCATACACTATTCTCAGAATGAC
TTGGTTGAGTACTCACCAGTCACAGAAAAGCATCTTACGGATGGCATGACAGTAAGAGAATTATGCAGTG
CTGCCATAACCATGAGTGATAACACTGCGGCCAACTTACTTCTGACAACGATCGGAGGACCGAAGGAGCT
AACCGCTTTTTTGCACAACATGGGGGATCATGTAACTCGCCTTGATCGTTGGGAACCGGAGCTGAATGAA
GCCATACCAAACGACGAGCGTGACACCACGATGCCTGTAGCAATGGCAACAACGTTGCGCAAACTATTAA
CTGGCGAACTACTTACTCTAGCTTCCCGGCAACAATTAATAGACTGGATGGAGGCGGATAAAGTTGCAGG
ACCACTTCTGCGCTCGGCCCTTCCGGCTGGCTGGTTTATTGCTGATAAATCTGGAGCCGGTGAGCGTGGG
TCTCGCGGTATCATTGCAGCACTGGGGCCAGATGGTAAGCCCTCCCGTATCGTAGTTATCTACACGACGG
GGAGTCAGGCAACTATGGATGAACGAAATAGACAGATCGCTGAGATAGGTGCCTCACTGATTAAGCATTG
GTAACTGTCAGACCAAGTTTACTCATATATACTTTAGATTGATTTAAAACTTCATTTTTAATTTAAAAGG
ATCTAGGTGAAGATCCTTTTTGATAATCTCATGACCAAAATCCCTTAACGTGAGTTTTCGTTCCACTGAG
CGTCAGACCCCGTAGAAAAGATCAAAGGATCTTCTTGAGATCCTTTTTTTCTGCGCGTAATCTGCTGCTT
GCAAACAAAAAAACCACCGCTACCAGCGGTGGTTTGTTTGCCGGATCAAGAGCTACCAACTCTTTTTCCG
AAGGTAACTGGCTTCAGCAGAGCGCAGATACCAAATACTGTCCTTCTAGTGTAGCCGTAGTTAGGCCACC
ACTTCAAGAACTCTGTAGCACCGCCTACATACCTCGCTCTGCTAATCCTGTTACCAGTGGCTGCTGCCAG
TGGCGATAAGTCGTGTCTTACCGGGTTGGACTCAAGACGATAGTTACCGGATAAGGCGCAGCGGTCGGGC
TGAACGGGGGGTTCGTGCACACAGCCCAGCTTGGAGCGAACGACCTACACCGAACTGAGATACCTACAGC
GTGAGCTATGAGAAAGCGCCACGCTTCCCGAAGGGAGAAAGGCGGACAGGTATCCGGTAAGCGGCAGGGT
CGGAACAGGAGAGCGCACGAGGGAGCTTCCAGGGGGAAACGCCTGGTATCTTTATAGTCCTGTCGGGTTT
CGCCACCTCTGACTTGAGCGTCGATTTTTGTGATGCTCGTCAGGGGGGCGGAGCCTATGGAAAAACGCCA
GCAACGCGGCCTTTTTACGGTTCCTGGCCTTTTGCTGGCCTTTTGCTCACATGTTCTTTCCTGCGTTATC
CCCTGATTCTGTGGATAACCGTATTACCGCCTTTGAGTGAGCTGATACCGCTCGCCGCAGCCGAACGACC
GAGCGCAGCGAGTCAGTGAGCGAGGAAGCGGAAGAGCGCCTGATGCGGTATTTTCTCCTTACGCATCTGT
GCGGTATTTCACACCGCATATGGTGCACTCTCAGTACAATCTGCTCTGATGCCGCATAGTTAAGCCAGTA
TACACTCCGCTATCGCTACGTGACTGGGTCATGGCTGCGCCCCGACACCCGCCAACACCCGCTGACGCGC
CCTGACGGGCTTGTCTGCTCCCGGCATCCGCTTACAGACAAGCTGTGACCGTCTCCGGGAGCTGCATGTG
TCAGAGGTTTTCACCGTCATCACCGAAACGCGCGAGGCAGCTGCGGTAAAGCTCATCAGCGTGGTCGTGA
AGCGATTCACAGATGTCTGCCTGTTCATCCGCGTCCAGCTCGTTGAGTTTCTCCAGAAGCGTTAATGTCT
GGCTTCTGATAAAGCGGGCCATGTTAAGGGCGGTTTTTTCCTGTTTGGTCACTGATGCCTCCGTGTAAGG
GGGATTTCTGTTCATGGGGGTAATGATACCGATGAAACGAGAGAGGATGCTCACGATACGGGTTACTGAT
GATGAACATGCCCGGTTACTGGAACGTTGTGAGGGTAAACAACTGGCGGTATGGATGCGGCGGGACCAGA
GAAAAATCACTCAGGGTCAATGCCAGCGCTTCGTTAATACAGATGTAGGTGTTCCACAGGGTAGCCAGCA
GCATCCTGCGATGCAGATCCGGAACATAATGGTGCAGGGCGCTGACTTCCGCGTTTCCAGACTTTACGAA
ACACGGAAACCGAAGACCATTCATGTTGTTGCTCAGGTCGCAGACGTTTTGCAGCAGCAGTCGCTTCACG
TTCGCTCGCGTATCGGTGATTCATTCTGCTAACCAGTAAGGCAACCCCGCCAGCCTAGCCGGGTCCTCAA
CGACAGGAGCACGATCATGCGCACCCGTGGCCAGGACCCAACGCTGCCCGAGATGCGCCGCGTGCGGCTG
CTGGAGATGGCGGACGCGATGGATATGTTCTGCCAAGGGTTGGTTTGCGCATTCACAGTTCTCCGCAAGA
ATTGATTGGCTCCAATTCTTGGAGTGGTGAATCCGTTAGCGAGGTGCCGCCGGCTTCCATTCAGGTCGAG
GTGGCCCGGCTCCATGCACCGCGACGCAACGCGGGGAGGCAGACAAGGTATAGGGCGGCGCCTACAATCC
ATGCCAACCCGTTCCATGTGCTCGCCGAGGCGGCATAAATCGCCGTGACGATCAGCGGTCCAATGATCGA
AGTTAGGCTGGTAAGAGCCGCGAGCGATCCTTGAAGCTGTCCCTGATGGTCGTCATCTACCTGCCTGGAC
AGCATGGCCTGCAACGCGGGCATCCCGATGCCGCCGGAAGCGAGAAGAATCATAATGGGGAAGGCCATCC
AGCCTCGCGTCGCGAACGCCAGCAAGACGTAGCCCAGCGCGTCGGCCGCCATGCCGGCGATAATGGCCTG
CTTCTCGCCGAAACGTTTGGTGGCGGGACCAGTGACGAAGGCTTGAGCGAGGGCGTGCAAGATTCCGAAT
ACCGCAAGCGACAGGCCGATCATCGTCGCGCTCCAGCGAAAGCGGTCCTCGCCGAAAATGACCCAGAGCG
CTGCCGGCACCTGTCCTACGAGTTGCATGATAAAGAAGACAGTCATAAGTGCGGCGACGATAGTCATGCC
CCGCGCCCACCGGAAGGAGCTGACTGGGTTGAAGGCTCTCAAGGGCATCGGTCGACGCTCTCCCTTATGC
GACTCCTGCATTAGGAAGCAGCCCAGTAGTAGGTTGAGGCCGTTGAGCACCGCCGCCGCAAGGAATGGTG
CATGCAAGGAGATGGCGCCCAACAGTCCCCCGGCCACGGGGCCTGCCACCATACCCACGCCGAAACAAGC
GCTCATGAGCCCGAAGTGGCGAGCCCGATCTTCCCCATCGGTGATGTCGGCGATATAGGCGCCAGCAACC
GCACCTGTGGCGCCGGTGATGCCGGCCACGATGCGTCCGGCGTAGAGATCCCCACTTCTACACGTTGAAT
CGTGCGGAAATGAGTTATGCCATTTGCCACACGCTGGGCGTAAGACCGGGTTTATAACCTCCAGCTCCCT
GCCGGGAGCTTTATTACAACTCATATTGATCTACATCTCTGTAACTAAAAATATAAAAGGTATTAGCTAT
CGAATCTGTGGATTAATTCAACTATATCTATTTGCTCCTGGTGTATATCGTAACGGTAACACTTTAAAAG
GGAGCTGAGATATGAGCACGACCGACGATACCCATAACACGTTATCCACTGGAAAATGTCCTTTCCATCA
GGTCTAGATTTAAGAAGGAGATATACATATGAGTAAAGGAGAAGAACTTTTCACTGGAGTTGTCCCAATT
CTTGTTGAATTAGATGGTGATGTTAATGGGCACAAATTTTCTGTCAGTGGAGAGGGTGAAGGTGATGCAA
CATACGGAAAACTTACCCTTAAATTTATTTGCACTACTGGAAAACTACCTGTTCCATGGCCAACACTTGT
CACTACTTTCGCGTATGGTCTTCAATGCTTTGCGAGATACCCAGATCATATGAAACAGCATGACTTTTTC
AAGAGTGCCATGCCCGAAGGTTATGTACAGGAAAGAACTATATTTTTCAAAGATGACGGGAACTACAAGA
CACGTGCTGAAGTCAAGTTTGAAGGTGATACCCTTGTTAATAGAATCGAGTTAAAAGGTATTGATTTTAA
AGAAGATGGAAACATTCTTGGACACAAATTGGAATACAACTATAACTCACACAATGTATACATCATGGCA
GACAAACAAAAGAATGGAATCAAAGTTAACTTCAAAATTAGACACAACATTGAAGATGGAAGCGTTCAAC
TAGCAGACCATTATCAACAAAATACTCCAATTGGCGATG
